>Addgene plasmid #121394 | pGBDU-Atg17 | addgene full sequence | sequence record 238189 | Addgene NGS Result
GCTTGCATGCAACTTCTTTTCTTTTTTTTTCTTTTCTCTCTCCCCCGTTGTTGTCTCACCATATCCGCAA
TGACAAAAAAATGATGGAAGACACTAAAGGAAAAAATTAACGACAAAGACAGCACCAACAGATGTCGTTG
TTCCAGAGCTGATGAGGGGTATCTCGAAGCACACGAAACTTTTTCCTTCCTTCATTCACGCACACTACTC
TCTAATGAGCAACGGTATACGGCCTTCCTTCCAGTTACTTGAATTTGAAATAAAAAAAAGTTTGCTGTCT
TGCTATCAAGTATAAATAGACCTGCAATTATTAATCTTTTGTTTCCTCGTCATTGTTCTCGTTCCCTTTC
TTCCTTGTTTCTTTTTCTGCACAATATTTCAAGCTATACCAAGCATACAATCAACTCCAAGCTTGAAGCA
AGCCTCCTGAAAGATGAAGCTACTGTCTTCTATCGAACAAGCATGCGATATTTGCCGACTTAAAAAGCTC
AAGTGCTCCAAAGAAAAACCGAAGTGCGCCAAGTGTCTGAAGAACAACTGGGAGTGTCGCTACTCTCCCA
AAACCAAAAGGTCTCCGCTGACTAGGGCACATCTGACAGAAGTGGAATCAAGGCTAGAAAGACTGGAACA
GCTATTTCTACTGATTTTTCCTCGAGAAGACCTTGACATGATTTTGAAAATGGATTCTTTACAGGATATA
AAAGCATTGTTAACAGGATTATTTGTACAAGATAATGTGAATAAAGATGCCGTCACAGATAGATTGGCTT
CAGTGGAGACTGATATGCCTCTAACATTGAGACAGCATAGAATAAGTGCGACATCATCATCGGAAGAGAG
TAGTAACAAAGGTCAAAGACAGTTGACTGTATCGCCGGAATTCCCCGGGGGATCCATCGATAACGAAGCA
GATGTTACAAAATTTGTTAATAATGCCAGGAAAACGCTGACCGATGCTCAACTTTTATGTTCAAGTGCTA
ATTTAAGGATTGTAGATATTAAGAAAAAATTGTCATCTTGGCAGTTGAGTATTTCAAAACTCAATTTTCT
AATAGTTGGCTTGAGACAGCAAGGAAAGTTTCTTTACACTATTTTAAAGGAAGGCATTGGGACAAAGCTA
ATCCAGAAACAATGGAATCAAGCTGTCTTAGTGGTCTTAGTTGATGAGATGAAGTACTGGCAATATGAAA
TCACTTCTAAAGTACAAAGGTTGGATGGTATAGTAAATGAATTGAGCATATCAGAAAAAGATGATACCGA
TCCCTCTAAACTAGGAGATTACATCTCGAGAGACAACGTTAACTTATTGAATGACAAACTGAAAGAAGTG
CCAGTAATTGAGCGTCAAATTGAAAACATTAAGCTTCAATACGAAAATATGGTCAGAAAAGTTAACAAAG
AACTGATTGATACCAAGTTGACGGACGTAACTCAAAAATTCCAAAGTAAATTTGGTATAGATAACCTGAT
GGAAACAAATGTTGCAGAGCAGTTTAGCAGGGAACTAACGGACCTTGAAAAAGATTTAGCAGAGATAATG
AATTCATTGACACAGCACTTTGATAAGACATTGCTGTTACAAGATAAAAAAATTGATAACGATGAACGTG
AGGAGCTGTTTAAGGTGGTACAAGGCGACGACAAAGAACTATACAACATTTTCAAAACTCTGCATGAGGT
AATTGATGACGTGGACAAAACAATTCTTAACTTGGGTCAATTTTTGCAGGCAAAAATAAAGGAAAAGACA
GAACTACACAGCGAAGTTTCTGAAATAATAAACGATTTCAATAGAAATTTGGAATATCTATTAATCTTTA
AAGATATTTCCAATCTGATTGATAGCTTCAAAAATTCCTGTACACAAGATATTCAAACAACTAAGGAACT
TTGTGAATTTTATGATAATTTTGAAGAAAGCTACGGTAACTTAGTTCTAGAAGCAAAGAGGAGAAAGGAT
GTGGCAAACAGAATGAAAACTATATTGAAAGATTGTGAAAAGCAGTTGCAGAATTTAGATGCTCAGGACC
AGGAAGAACGTCAGAATTTTATAGCGGAAAATGGAACTTATCTTCCTGAGACAATCTGGCCCGGTAAAAT
TGACGATTTTTCTTCCCTGTACACTTTAAATTACAACGTGAAGAATCCTTAGAAAAAAGGAAAAAAAGGC
TGCAGAGATCTATGAATCGTAGATACTGAAAAACCCCGCAAGTTCACTTCAACTGTGCATCGTGCACCAT
CTCAATTTCTTTCATTTATACATCGTTTTGCCTTCTTTTATGTAACTATACTCCTCTAAGTTTCAATCTT
GGCCATGTAACCTCTGATCTATAGAATTTTTTAAATGACTAGAATTAATGCCCATCTTTTTTTTGGACCT
AAATTCTTCATGAAAATATATTACGAGGGCTTATTCAGAAGCTTTGGACTTCTTCGCCAGAGGTTTGGTC
AAGTCTCCAATCAAGGTTGTCGGCTTGTCTACCTTGCCAGAAATTTACGAAAAGATGGAAAAGGGTCAAA
TCGTTGGTAGATACGTTGTTGACACTTCTAAATAAGCGAATTTCTTATGATTTATGATTTTTATTATTAA
ATAAGTTATAAAAAAAATAAGTGTATACAAATTTTAAAGTGACTCTTAGGTTTTAAAACGAAAATTCTTA
TTCTTGAGTAACTCTTTCCTGTAGGTCAGGTTGCTTTCTCAGGTATAGCATGAGGTCGCTCTTATTGACC
ACACCTCTACCGGCATGCCAGCTTTTCAATTCATCATTTTTTTTTTATTCTTTTTTTTGATTTCGGTTTC
CTTGAAATTTTTTTGATTCGGTAATCTCCGAACAGAAGGAAGAACGAAGGAAGGAGCACAGACTTAGATT
GGTATATATACGCATATGTAGTGTTGAAGAAACATGAAATTGCCCAGTATTCTTAACCCAACTGCACAGA
ACAAAAACCGGAAACGAAGATAAATCATGTCGAAAGCTACATATAAGGAACGTGCTGCTACTCATCCTAG
TCCTGTTGCTGCCAAGCTATTTAATATCATGCACGAAAAGCAAACAAACTTGTGTGCTTCATTGGATGTT
CGTACCACCAAGGAATTACTGGAGTTAGTTGAAGCATTAGGTCCCAAAATTTGTTTACTAAAAACACATG
TGGATATCTTGACTGATTTTTCCATGGAGGGCACAGTTAAGCCGCTAAAGGCATTATCCGCCAAGTACAA
TTTTTTACTCTTCGAAGACAGAAAATTTGCTGACATTGGTAATACAGTCAAATTGCAGTACTCTGCGGGT
GTATACAGAATAGCAGAATGGGCAGACATTACGAATGCACACGGTGTGGTGGGCCCAGGTATTGTTAGCG
GTTTGAAGCAGGCGGCAGAAGAAGTAACAAAGGAACCTAGAGGCCTTTTGATGTTAGCAGAATTGTCATG
CAAGGGCTCCCTATCTACTGGAGAATATACTAAGGGTACTGTTGACATTGCGAAGAGCGACAAAGATTTT
GTTATCGGCTTTATTGCTCAAAGAGACATGGGTGGAAGAGATGAAGGTTACGATTGGTTGATTATGACAC
CCGGTGTGGGTTTAGATGACAAGGGAGACGCATTGGGTCAACAGTATAGAACCGTGGATGATGTGGTCTC
TACAGGATCTGACATTATTATTGTTGGAAGAGGACTATTTGCAAAGGGAAGGGATGCTAAGGTAGAGGGT
GAACGTTACAGAAAAGCAGGCTGGGAAGCATATTTGAGAAGATGCGGCCAGCAAAACTAAAAAACTGTAT
TATAAGTAAATGCATGTATACTAAACTCACAAATTAGAGCTTCAATTTAATTATATCAGTTATTACCCCT
GCATTAATGAATCGGCCAACGCGCGGGGAGAGGCGGTTTGCGTATTGGGCGCTCTTCCGCTTCCTCGCTC
ACTGACTCGCTGCGCTCGGTCGTTCGGCTGCGGCGAGCGGTATCAGCTCACTCAAAGGCGGTAATACGGT
TATCCACAGAATCAGGGGATAACGCAGGAAAGAACATGTGAGCAAAAGGCCAGCAAAAGGCCAGGAACCG
TAAAAAGGCCGCGTTGCTGGCGTTTTTCCATAGGCTCCGCCCCCCTGACGAGCATCACAAAAATCGACGC
TCAAGTCAGAGGTGGCGAAACCCGACAGGACTATAAAGATACCAGGCGTTTCCCCCTGGAAGCTCCCTCG
TGCGCTCTCCTGTTCCGACCCTGCCGCTTACCGGATACCTGTCCGCCTTTCTCCCTTCGGGAAGCGTGGC
GCTTTCTCATAGCTCACGCTGTAGGTATCTCAGTTCGGTGTAGGTCGTTCGCTCCAAGCTGGGCTGTGTG
CACGAACCCCCCGTTCAGCCCGACCGCTGCGCCTTATCCGGTAACTATCGTCTTGAGTCCAACCCGGTAA
GACACGACTTATCGCCACTGGCAGCAGCCACTGGTAACAGGATTAGCAGAGCGAGGTATGTAGGCGGTGC
TACAGAGTTCTTGAAGTGGTGGCCTAACTACGGCTACACTAGAAGAACAGTATTTGGTATCTGCGCTCTG
CTGAAGCCAGTTACCTTCGGAAAAAGAGTTGGTAGCTCTTGATCCGGCAAACAAACCACCGCTGGTAGCG
GTGGTTTTTTTGTTTGCAAGCAGCAGATTACGCGCAGAAAAAAAGGATCTCAAGAAGATCCTTTGATCTT
TTCTACGGGGTCTGACGCTCAGTGGAACGAAAACTCACGTTAAGGGATTTTGGTCATGAGATTATCAAAA
AGGATCTTCACCTAGATCCTTTTAAATTAAAAATGAAGTTTTAAATCAATCTAAAGTATATATGAGTAAA
CTTGGTCTGACAGTTACCAATGCTTAATCAGTGAGGCACCTATCTCAGCGATCTGTCTATTTCGTTCATC
CATAGTTGCCTGACTCCCCGTCGTGTAGATAACTACGATACGGGAGGGCTTACCATCTGGCCCCAGTGCT
GCAATGATACCGCGAGACCCACGCTCACCGGCTCCAGATTTATCAGCAATAAACCAGCCAGCCGGAAGGG
CCGAGCGCAGAAGTGGTCCTGCAACTTTATCCGCCTCCATCCAGTCTATTAATTGTTGCCGGGAAGCTAG
AGTAAGTAGTTCGCCAGTTAATAGTTTGCGCAACGTTGTTGCCATTGCTACAGGCATCGTGGTGTCACGC
TCGTCGTTTGGTATGGCTTCATTCAGCTCCGGTTCCCAACGATCAAGGCGAGTTACATGATCCCCCATGT
TGTGCAAAAAAGCGGTTAGCTCCTTCGGTCCTCCGATCGTTGTCAGAAGTAAGTTGGCCGCAGTGTTATC
ACTCATGGTTATGGCAGCACTGCATAATTCTCTTACTGTCATGCCATCCGTAAGATGCTTTTCTGTGACT
GGTGAGTACTCAACCAAGTCATTCTGAGAATAGTGTATGCGGCGACCGAGTTGCTCTTGCCCGGCGTCAA
TACGGGATAATACCGCGCCACATAGCAGAACTTTAAAAGTGCTCATCATTGGAAAACGTTCTTCGGGGCG
AAAACTCTCAAGGATCTTACCGCTGTTGAGATCCAGTTCGATGTAACCCACTCGTGCACCCAACTGATCT
TCAGCATCTTTTACTTTCACCAGCGTTTCTGGGTGAGCAAAAACAGGAAGGCAAAATGCCGCAAAAAAGG
GAATAAGGGCGACACGGAAATGTTGAATACTCATACTCTTCCTTTTTCAATATTATTGAAGCATTTATCA
GGGTTATTGTCTCATGAGCGGATACATATTTGAATGTATTTAGAAAAATAAACAAATAGGGGTTCCGCGC
ACATTTCCCCGAAAAGTGCCACCTGACGTCTAAGAAACCATTATTATCATGACATTAACCTATAAAAATA
GGCGTATCACGAGGCCCTTTCGTCTCGCGCGTTTCGGTGATGACGGTGAAAACCTCTGACACATGCAGCT
CCCGGAGACGGTCACAGCTTGTCTGTAAGCGGATGCCGGGAGCAGACAAGCCCGTCAGGGCGCGTCAGCG
GGTGTTGGCGGGTGTCGGGGCTGGCTTAACTATGCGGCATCAGAGCAGATTGTACTGAGAGTGCACCATA
ACGCATTTAAGCATAAACACGCACTATGCCGTTCTTCTCATGTATATATATATACAGGCAACACGCAGAT
ATAGGTGCGACGTGAACAGTGAGCTGTATGTGCGCAGCTCGCGTTGCATTTTCGGAAGCGCTCGTTTTCG
GAAACGCTTTGAAGTTCCTATTCCGAAGTTCCTATTCTCTAGCTAGAAAGTATAGGAACTTCAGAGCGCT
TTTGAAAACCAAAAGCGCTCTGAAGACGCACTTTCAAAAAACCAAAAACGCACCGGACTGTAACGAGCTA
CTAAAATATTGCGAATACCGCTTCCACAAACATTGCTCAAAAGTATCTCTTTGCTATATATCTCTGTGCT
ATATCCCTATATAACCTACCCATCCACCTTTCGCTCCTTGAACTTGCATCTAAACTCGACCTCTACATTT
TTTATGTTTATCTCTAGTATTACTCTTTAGACAAAAAAATTGTAGTAAGAACTATTCATAGAGTGAATCG
AAAACAATACGAAAATGTAAACATTTCCTATACGTAGTATATAGAGACAAAATAGAAGAAACCGTTCATA
ATTTTCTGACCAATGAAGAATCATCAACGCTATCACTTTCTGTTCACAAAGTATGCGCAATCCACATCGG
TATAGAATATAATCGGGGATGCCTTTATCTTGAAAAAATGCACCCGCAGCTTCGCTAGTAATCAGTAAAC
GCGGGAAGTGGAGTCAGGCTTTTTTTATGGAAGAGAAAATAGACACCAAAGTAGCCTTCTTCTAACCTTA
ACGGACCTACAGTGCAAAAAGTTATCAAGAGACTGCATTATAGAGCGCACAAAGGAGAAAAAAAGTAATC
TAAGATGCTTTGTTAGAAAAATAGCGCTCTCGGGATGCATTTTTGTAGAACAAAAAAGAAGTATAGATTC
TTTGTTGGTAAAATAGCGCTCTCGCGTTGCATTTCTGTTCTGTAAAAATGCAGCTCAGATTCTTTGTTTG
AAAAATTAGCGCTCTCGCGTTGCATTTTTGTTTTACAAAAATGAAGCACAGATTCTTCGTTGGTAAAATA
GCGCTTTCGCGTTGCATTTCTGTTCTGTAAAAATGCAGCTCAGATTCTTTGTTTGAAAAATTAGCGCTCT
CGCGTTGCATTTTTGTTCTACAAAATGAAGCACAGATGCTTCGTT
Features (pLannotate 1.2.2; 14 found; start..end, strand, type, name):
     10..406     +  promoter       ADH1 promoter: S. cerevisiae ADH1; promoter for alcohol dehydrogenase 1
    434..874     +  CDS            GAL4 DNA binding domain: DNA binding domain of the GAL4 transcriptional activator; Saccharomyces cerevisiae GAL4 (truncated)
    902..2149    +  CDS            ATG17: ATG17_YEAST - Also known as APG17. Experimental evidence at protein level: Swiss-Prot protein existence level 1. Autophagy-specific protein that functions with ATG13, ATG29, and CIS1/ATG31 in response to autophagy-inducing signals as a scaffold to recruit other ATG proteins to organize pre-autophagosomal structure (PAS) formation. Modulates the timing and magnitude of the autophagy response, such as the size of the sequestering vesicles, through interacting with and regulating ATG1 kinase activity. Plays particularly a role in pexophagy and nucleophagy. With ATG13, is required for ATG1 activat
   2418..2552    +  CDS            ADH1 (fragment): ADH1_YEAST - Also known as ADC1. Experimental evidence at protein level: Swiss-Prot protein existence level 1. This isozyme preferentially catalyzes the conversion of primary unbranched alcohols to their corresponding aldehydes. Also shows activity toward secondary alcohols. From Saccharomyces cerevisiae (strain ATCC 204508 / S288c) (Baker's yeast).
   2556..2743    +  terminator     ADH1 terminator: S. cerevisiae ADH1; transcription terminator for the S. cerevisiae alcohol dehydrogenase 1 (ADH1) gene
   2755..2966    +  promoter       URA3 promoter: S. cerevisiae URA3
   2967..3770    +  CDS            URA3: orotidine-5'-phosphate decarboxylase, required for uracil biosynthesis; S. cerevisiae URA3; yeast auxotrophic marker, counterselectable with 5-fluoroorotic acid (5-FOA)
   3849..3902    -  CDS            lacI (fragment): lac repressor; lacI; The lac repressor binds to the lac operator to inhibit transcription in E. coli. This inhibition can be relieved by adding lactose or isopropyl-β-D-thiogalactopyranoside (IPTG).
   4085..4673    -  rep_origin     ori: high-copy-number ColE1/pMB1/pBR322/pUC origin of replication
   4844..5704    -  CDS            AmpR: β-lactamase; bla; confers resistance to ampicillin, carbenicillin, and related antibiotics
   5705..5809    -  promoter       AmpR promoter: bla
   5904..5939    +  CDS            rop (fragment): Rop protein, which maintains plasmids at low copy number; rop
   6041..6090    +  misc_feature   bom (fragment): basis of mobility region from pBR322
   6091..7255    +  rep_origin     2μ ori: yeast 2μ plasmid origin of replication
