[The description below was written by a language model from this plasmid's Addgene catalogue record and pLannotate feature annotations shown in this document.]
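Description:
pGBDU-Atg17 is a yeast two-hybrid bait plasmid built on the pGBDU-c1 backbone, a 7,255 nt yeast–E. coli shuttle vector. In bacteria it replicates from a high-copy ColE1/pUC-type origin and is selected with ampicillin through the β-lactamase gene (AmpR) and its own promoter. In Saccharomyces cerevisiae it is maintained episomally at multiple copies through the 2μ origin and selected by uracil prototrophy through URA3 with its native promoter. URA3 is also counterselectable with 5-fluoroorotic acid, which allows the bait plasmid to be cured from cells when needed. Short annotated fragments of lacI, rop and the pBR322 bom region are backbone remnants with no apparent functional role.

The expression cassette is driven by the S. cerevisiae ADH1 promoter and encodes the GAL4 DNA-binding domain followed directly by the budding yeast ATG17 coding sequence, which was inserted between ClaI and PstI sites. The arrangement is consistent with an N-terminal GAL4 BD–Atg17 fusion. A residual piece of ADH1 coding sequence and the ADH1 terminator lie downstream and end transcription. Atg17 is an autophagy scaffold protein that works with Atg13, Atg29 and Atg31 to organise the pre-autophagosomal structure and to regulate Atg1 kinase activity. In a two-hybrid assay, the BD–Atg17 fusion is co-expressed with a candidate partner fused to a transcriptional activation domain on a second plasmid. Interaction between the two reconstitutes a functional activator that turns on GAL4-responsive reporter genes. The record gives the purpose as yeast two-hybrid analysis, and the associated publication concerns the Atg17–Atg31–Atg29 complex, Atg11 and the Vam7 SNARE in autophagosome–vacuole fusion.
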