Addgene plasmid #121394: pGBDU-Atg17
Purpose: For Yeast-two-hybrid analysis
Depositing lab: Daniel Klionsky. Depositing organization: University of Michigan. Publication: The Atg17-Atg31-Atg29 Complex Coordinates with Atg11 to Recruit the Vam7 SNARE and Mediate Autophagosome-Vacuole Fusion. Liu X, Mao K, Yu AYH, Omairi-Nasser A, Austin J 2nd, Glick BS, Yip CK, Klionsky DJ. Curr Biol. 2016 Jan 25;26(2):150-160. doi: 10.1016/j.cub.2015.11.054. Epub 2016 Jan 7. PubMed 26774783.
Backbone
  Vector backbone: pGBDU-c1
  Vector type: Yeast Expression
  Selectable markers: URA3
Growth in bacteria
  Bacterial resistance: Ampicillin, 100 μg/mL
  Growth temperature: 37°C
  Growth strain: DH5alpha
  Copy number: Unknown
Gene/Insert
  Gene/Insert name: ATG17
  Species: S. cerevisiae (budding yeast)
  Promoter: ADH1 promoter
  Cloning method: Restriction Enzyme; 5′ cloning site Cla1 (unknown if destroyed); 3′ cloning site Pst1 (unknown if destroyed)
  Sequencing primers: 5′ gtgaataaagatgccgtcac
Terms and licenses: Academic/Nonprofit Terms; Industry Terms: Not Available to Industry
How to cite: pGBDU-Atg17 was a gift from Daniel Klionsky (Addgene plasmid # 121394 ; http://n2t.net/addgene:121394 ; RRID:Addgene_121394)
